Addgene plasmid #87716: pCMV-Tag 3A/myc-M1L195V
Purpose: Expresses myc-M1L195V spastin isoform in mammalian cells
Depositing lab: Peter Baas. Depositing organization: Drexel University. Publication: Evaluation of loss of function as an explanation for SPG4-based hereditary spastic paraplegia. Solowska JM, Garbern JY, Baas PW. Hum Mol Genet. 2010 Jul 15;19(14):2767-79. doi: 10.1093/hmg/ddq177. Epub 2010 Apr 29. PubMed 20430936.
Backbone
  Vector backbone: pCMV-Tag
  Backbone manufacturer: Stratagene
  Backbone size w/o insert (bp): 4300
  Vector type: Mammalian Expression
  Selectable markers: Neomycin (select with G418)
Growth in bacteria
  Bacterial resistance: Kanamycin, 50 μg/mL
  Growth temperature: 37°C
  Growth strain: DH5alpha
  Copy number: Unknown
Gene/Insert
  Gene/Insert name: SPAST
  Species: H. sapiens (human)
  Insert size (bp): 1848
  Mutation: M1 isoform; L195V
  GenBank ID: NM_014946
  Entrez Gene: SPAST (a.k.a. ADPSP, FSP2, SPG4)
  Promoter: CMV
  Tag / fusion protein: Myc (N terminal on insert)
  Cloning method: Restriction Enzyme; 5′ cloning site EcoRI (not destroyed); 3′ cloning site ApaI (not destroyed)
  Sequencing primers: 5′ T3; 3′ T7
Terms and licenses: Academic/Nonprofit Terms; Industry Terms: Not Available to Industry
How to cite: pCMV-Tag 3A/myc-M1L195V was a gift from Peter Baas (Addgene plasmid # 87716 ; http://n2t.net/addgene:87716 ; RRID:Addgene_87716)
