[The description below was written by a language model from this plasmid's Addgene catalogue record and pLannotate feature annotations shown in this document.]
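Description:
pCMV-Tag 3A/myc-M1L195V is a mammalian expression plasmid built on the Stratagene pCMV-Tag backbone (about 4.3 kb without insert; the sequenced construct is about 6.1 kb). It carries the human SPAST gene, which encodes spastin and is also known as SPG4. The insert of roughly 1.85 kb is the full-length M1 isoform with an L195V substitution, cloned between EcoRI and ApaI sites that both remain intact. Transcription is driven by the human cytomegalovirus immediate-early enhancer and promoter and ends at an SV40 polyadenylation signal. A Myc epitope lies just upstream of the SPAST coding sequence, so the protein is made with an N-terminal Myc tag for antibody detection. The annotation software labels this element as a fragment of a 3xMyc tag, and its short length fits a single epitope. T3 and T7 phage promoters flank the cloning region and also serve as sequencing primer sites.

In bacteria the plasmid replicates from a high-copy ColE1/pUC-type origin, and an f1 origin is also present. One NeoR/KanR (Tn5 aminoglycoside phosphotransferase) gene provides selection in both hosts. A bacterial bla-type promoter drives it for kanamycin resistance in E. coli, and the SV40 early promoter with an HSV TK polyadenylation signal drives it for G418 selection in mammalian cells. The short lacZα, SV40 small t/large T, ble and bGH poly(A) fragments in the feature table look like backbone remnants or partial matches rather than functional elements.

The stated purpose is to express the Myc-tagged mutant M1 spastin isoform in mammalian cells. The associated study examined whether loss of function explains SPG4-based hereditary spastic paraplegia.
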