Features (pLannotate 1.2.2; 20 found; start..end, strand, type, name):
      1..304     +  enhancer       CMV enhancer: human cytomegalovirus immediate early enhancer
    305..508     +  promoter       CMV promoter: human cytomegalovirus (CMV) immediate early promoter
    554..572     +  promoter       T3 promoter: promoter for bacteriophage T3 RNA polymerase
    585..608     +  misc_feature   MCS (fragment): pBluescript multiple cloning site
    613..643     +  CDS            3xMyc (fragment): 3 tandem Myc epitope tags
    670..2514    +  CDS            SPAST: SPAST_HUMAN - Also known as ADPSP, FSP2, KIAA1083 From Homo sapiens (Human).
   2569..2587    -  promoter       T7 promoter: promoter for bacteriophage T7 RNA polymerase
   2597..2636    +  CDS            lacZα (fragment): LacZα fragment of β-galactosidase; lacZ fragment
   2646..2701    +  intron         small t intron (fragment): SV40 (simian virus 40) small t antigen intron
   2701..2838    +  CDS            large T antigen (fragment): large T antigen from SV40 (simian virus 40)
   2861..2982    +  polyA_signal   SV40 poly(A) signal: SV40 polyadenylation signal
   3016..3444    -  rep_origin     f1 ori (sequence partly withheld): f1 bacteriophage origin of replication; arrow indicates direction of (+) strand synthesis
   3471..3573    +  promoter       AmpR promoter: bla
   3577..3934    +  promoter       SV40 promoter: SV40 enhancer and early promoter
   3969..4763    +  CDS            NeoR/KanR: aminoglycoside phosphotransferase from Tn5; aph(3')-II (or nptII); confers resistance to neomycin, kanamycin, and G418 (Geneticin®)
   4784..4936    +  CDS            ble (fragment): BLE_KLEPN - Experimental evidence at protein level: Swiss-Prot protein existence level 1. Binding protein with a strong affinity to the bleomycin family of antibiotics. Binds to CL990; an antimitotic-antibiotic compound. From Klebsiella pneumoniae.
   4995..5042    +  polyA_signal   HSV TK poly(A) signal: herpes simplex virus thymidine kinase polyadenylation signal (Cole and Stacy, 1985)
   5133..5149    -  polyA_signal   bGH poly(A) signal (fragment): bovine growth hormone polyadenylation signal
   5371..5959    +  rep_origin     ori: high-copy-number ColE1/pMB1/pBR322/pUC origin of replication
   6074..6133    +  enhancer       CMV enhancer (fragment): human cytomegalovirus immediate early enhancer
>Addgene plasmid #87716 | pCMV-Tag 3A/myc-M1L195V | addgene full sequence | sequence record 173570 | Addgene NGS Result
CGTTACATAACTTACGGTAAATGGCCCGCCTGGCTGACCGCCCAACGACCCCCGCCCATTGACGTCAATA
ATGACGTATGTTCCCATAGTAACGCCAATAGGGACTTTCCATTGACGTCAATGGGTGGAGTATTTACGGT
AAACTGCCCACTTGGCAGTACATCAAGTGTATCATATGCCAAGTACGCCCCCTATTGACGTCAATGACGG
TAAATGGCCCGCCTGGCATTATGCCCAGTACATGACCTTATGGGACTTTCCTACTTGGCAGTACATCTAC
GTATTAGTCATCGCTATTACCATGGTGATGCGGTTTTGGCAGTACATCAATGGGCGTGGATAGCGGTTTG
ACTCACGGGGATTTCCAAGTCTCCACCCCATTGACGTCAATGGGAGTTTGTTTTGGCACCAAAATCAACG
GGACTTTCCAAAATGTCGTAACAACTCCGCCCCATTGACGCAAATGGGCGGTAGGCGTGTACGGTGGGAG
GTCTATATAAGCAGAGCTGGTTTAGTGAACCGTCAGATCCGCTAGCGATTACGCCAAGCTCGAAATTAAC
CCTCACTAAAGGGAACAAAAGCTGGAGCTCCACCGCGGTGGCGGCCGCCATGGAGCAGAAACTCATCTCT
GAAGAGGATCTGGCCCGGGCGGATCCCCCGGGCTGCAGGAATTCTCCGGGTGGACGAGGGAAGAAGAAAG
GCTCCGGCGGCGCCAGCAACCCGGTGCCTCCCAGGCCTCCGCCCCCTTGCCTGGCCCCCGCCCCTCCCGC
CGCCGGGCCGGCCCCTCCGCCCGAGTCGCCGCATAAGCGGAACCTGTACTATTTCTCCTACCCGCTGTTT
GTAGGCTTCGCGCTGCTGCGTTTGGTCGCCTTCCACCTGGGGCTCCTCTTCGTGTGGCTCTGCCAGCGCT
TCTCCCGCGCCCTCATGGCAGCCAAGAGGAGCTCCGGGGCCGCGCCAGCACCTGCCTCGGCCTCGGCCCC
GGCGCCGGTGCCGGGCGGCGAGGCCGAGCGCGTCCGAGTCTTCCACAAACAGGCCTTCGAGTACATCTCC
ATTGCCCTGCGCATCGATGAGGATGAGAAAGCAGGACAGAAGGAGCAAGCTGTGGAATGGTATAAGAAAG
GTATTGAAGAACTGGAAAAAGGAATAGCTGTTATAGTTACAGGACAAGGTGAACAGTGTGAAAGAGCTAG
ACGCCTTCAAGCTAAAATGATGACTAATTTGGTTATGGCCAAGGACCGCTTACAACTTGTAGAGAAGATG
CAACCAGTTTTGCCATTTTCCAAGTCACAAACGGACGTCTATAATGACAGTACTAACTTGGCATGCCGCA
ATGGACATCTCCAGTCAGAAAGTGGAGCTGTTCCAAAAAGAAAAGACCCCTTAACACACACTAGTAATTC
ACTGCCTCGTTCAAAAACAGTTATGAAAACTGGATCTGCAGGCCTTTCAGGCCACCATAGAGCACCTAGT
TACAGTGGTTTATCCATGGTTTCTGGAGTGAAACAGGGATCTGGTCCTGCTCCTACCACTCATAAGGGTA
CTCCGAAAACAAATAGGACAAATAAACCTTCTACCCCTACAACTGCTACTCGTAAGAAAAAAGACTTGAA
GAATTTTAGGAATGTGGACAGCAACCTTGCTAACCTTATAATGAATGAAATTGTGGACAATGGAACAGCT
GTTAAATTTGATGATATAGCTGGTCAAGACTTGGCAAAACAAGCATTGCAAGAAATTGTTATTCTTCCTT
CTCTGAGGCCTGAGTTGTTCACAGGGCTTAGAGCTCCTGCCAGAGGGCTGTTACTCTTTGGTCCACCTGG
GAATGGGAAGACAATGCTGGCTAAAGCAGTAGCTGCAGAATCGAATGCAACCTTCTTTAATATAAGTGCT
GCAAGTTTAACTTCAAAATACGTGGGAGAAGGAGAGAAATTGGTGAGGGCTCTTTTTGCTGTGGCTCGAG
AACTTCAACCTTCTATAATTTTTATAGATGAAGTTGATAGCCTTTTGTGTGAAAGAAGAGAAGGGGAGCA
CGATGCTAGTAGACGCCTAAAAACTGAATTTCTAATAGAATTTGATGGTGTACAGTCTGCTGGAGATGAC
AGAGTACTTGTAATGGGTGCAACTAATAGGCCACAAGAGCTTGATGAGGCTGTTCTCAGGCGTTTCATCA
AACGGGTATATGTGTCTTTACCAAATGAGGAGACAAGACTACTTTTGCTTAAAAATCTGTTATGTAAACA
AGGAAGTCCATTGACCCAAAAAGAACTAGCACAACTTGCTAGAATGACTGATGGATACTCAGGAAGTGAC
CTAACAGCTTTGGCAAAAGATGCAGCACTGGGTCCTATCCGAGAACTAAAACCAGAACAGGTGAAGAATA
TGTCTGCCAGTGAGATGAGAAATATTCGATTATCTGACTTCACTGAATCCTTGAAAAAAATAAAACGCAG
CGTCAGCCCTCAAACTTTAGAAGCGTACATACGTTGGAACAAGGACTTTGGAGATACCACTGTTTAAGGG
CCCGGTACCTTAATTAATTAAGGTACCAGGTAAGTGTACCCAATTCGCCCTATAGTGAGTCGTATTACAA
TTCACTCGATCGCCCTTCCCAACAGTTGCGCAGCCTGAATGGCGAATGGAGATCCAATTTTTAAGTGTAT
AATGTGTTAAACTACTGATTCTAATTGTTTGTGTATTTTAGATTCACAGTCCCAAGGCTCATTTCAGGCC
CCTCAGTCCTCACAGTCTGTTCATGATCATAATCAGCCATACCACATTTGTAGAGGTTTTACTTGCTTTA
AAAAACCTCCCACACCTCCCCCTGAACCTGAAACATAAAATGAATGCAATTGTTGTTGTTAACTTGTTTA
TTGCAGCTTATAATGGTTACAAATAAAGCAATAGCATCACAAATTTCACAAATAAAGCATTTTTTTCACT
GCATTCTAGTTGTGGTTTGTCCAAACTCATCAATGTATCTTAACGCGTAAATTGTAAGCGTTAATATTTT
GTTAAAATTCGCGTTAAATTTTTGTTAAATCAGCTCATTTTTTAACCAATAGGCCGAAATCGGCAAAATC
CCTTATAAATCAAAAGAATAGACCGAGATAGGGT
[37 nt withheld, positions 3115-3151]
AAAGAACGTGGACTCCAACGTCAAAGG
[49 nt withheld, positions 3179-3227]
T
[91 nt withheld, positions 3229-3319]
G
[124 nt withheld, positions 3321-3444]
CAGGTGGCACTTTTCGGGGAAATGTGCGCGGAACCCCTATTTGTTTATTTTTCTAAATACATTCAAATAT
GTATCCGCTCATGAGACAATAACCCTGATAAATGCTTCAATAATATTGAAAAAGGAAGAATCCTGAGGCG
GAAAGAACCAGCTGTGGAATGTGTGTCAGTTAGGGTGTGGAAAGTCCCCAGGCTCCCCAGCAGGCAGAAG
TATGCAAAGCATGCATCTCAATTAGTCAGCAACCAGGTGTGGAAAGTCCCCAGGCTCCCCAGCAGGCAGA
AGTATGCAAAGCATGCATCTCAATTAGTCAGCAACCATAGTCCCGCCCCTAACTCCGCCCATCCCGCCCC
TAACTCCGCCCAGTTCCGCCCATTCTCCGCCCCATGGCTGACTAATTTTTTTTATTTATGCAGAGGCCGA
GGCCGCCTCGGCCTCTGAGCTATTCCAGAAGTAGTGAGGAGGCTTTTTTGGAGGCCTAGGCTTTTGCAAA
GATCGATCAAGAGACAGGATGAGGATCGTTTCGCATGATTGAACAAGATGGATTGCACGCAGGTTCTCCG
GCCGCTTGGGTGGAGAGGCTATTCGGCTATGACTGGGCACAACAGACAATCGGCTGCTCTGATGCCGCCG
TGTTCCGGCTGTCAGCGCAGGGGCGCCCGGTTCTTTTTGTCAAGACCGACCTGTCCGGTGCCCTGAATGA
ACTGCAAGACGAGGCAGCGCGGCTATCGTGGCTGGCCACGACGGGCGTTCCTTGCGCAGCTGTGCTCGAC
GTTGTCACTGAAGCGGGAAGGGACTGGCTGCTATTGGGCGAAGTGCCGGGGCAGGATCTCCTGTCATCTC
ACCTTGCTCCTGCCGAGAAAGTATCCATCATGGCTGATGCAATGCGGCGGCTGCATACGCTTGATCCGGC
TACCTGCCCATTCGACCACCAAGCGAAACATCGCATCGAGCGAGCACGTACTCGGATGGAAGCCGGTCTT
GTCGATCAGGATGATCTGGACGAAGAACATCAGGGGCTCGCGCCAGCCGAACTGTTCGCCAGGCTCAAGG
CGAGCATGCCCGACGGCGAGGATCTCGTCGTGACCCATGGCGATGCCTGCTTGCCGAATATCATGGTGGA
AAATGGCCGCTTTTCTGGATTCATCGACTGTGGCCGGCTGGGTGTGGCGGACCGCTATCAGGACATAGCG
TTGGCTACCCGTGATATTGCTGAAGAACTTGGCGGCGAATGGGCTGACCGCTTCCTCGTGCTTTACGGTA
TCGCCGCTCCCGATTCGCAGCGCATCGCCTTCTATCGCCTTCTTGACGAGTTCTTCTGAGCGGGACTCTG
GGGTTCGAAATGACCGACCAAGCGACGCCCAACCTGCCATCACGAGATTTCGATTCCACCGCCGCCTTCT
ATGAAAGGTTGGGCTTCGGAATCGTTTTCCGGGACGCCGGCTGGATGATCCTCCAGCGCGGGGATCTCAT
GCTGGAGTTCTTCGCCCACCCTAGGGGGAGGCTAACTGAAACACGGAAGGAGACAATACCGGAAGGAACC
CGCGCTATGACGGCAATAAAAAGACAGAATAAAACGCACGGTGTTGGGTCGTTTGTTCATAAACGCGGGG
TTCGGTCCCAGGGCTGGCACTCTGTCGATACCCCACCGAGACCCCATTGGGGCCAATACGCCCGCGTTTC
TTCCTTTTCCCCACCCCACCCCCCAAGTTCGGGTGAAGGCCCAGGGCTCGCAGCCAACGTCGGGGCGGCA
GGCCCTGCCATAGCCTCAGGTTACTCATATATACTTTAGATTGATTTAAAACTTCATTTTTAATTTAAAA
GGATCTAGGTGAAGATCCTTTTTGATAATCTCATGACCAAAATCCCTTAACGTGAGTTTTCGTTCCACTG
AGCGTCAGACCCCGTAGAAAAGATCAAAGGATCTTCTTGAGATCCTTTTTTTCTGCGCGTAATCTGCTGC
TTGCAAACAAAAAAACCACCGCTACCAGCGGTGGTTTGTTTGCCGGATCAAGAGCTACCAACTCTTTTTC
CGAAGGTAACTGGCTTCAGCAGAGCGCAGATACCAAATACTGTTCTTCTAGTGTAGCCGTAGTTAGGCCA
CCACTTCAAGAACTCTGTAGCACCGCCTACATACCTCGCTCTGCTAATCCTGTTACCAGTGGCTGCTGCC
AGTGGCGATAAGTCGTGTCTTACCGGGTTGGACTCAAGACGATAGTTACCGGATAAGGCGCAGCGGTCGG
GCTGAACGGGGGGTTCGTGCACACAGCCCAGCTTGGAGCGAACGACCTACACCGAACTGAGATACCTACA
GCGTGAGCTATGAGAAAGCGCCACGCTTCCCGAAGGGAGAAAGGCGGACAGGTATCCGGTAAGCGGCAGG
GTCGGAACAGGAGAGCGCACGAGGGAGCTTCCAGGGGGAAACGCCTGGTATCTTTATAGTCCTGTCGGGT
TTCGCCACCTCTGACTTGAGCGTCGATTTTTGTGATGCTCGTCAGGGGGGCGGAGCCTATGGAAAAACGC
CAGCAACGCGGCCTTTTTACGGTTCCTGGCCTTTTGCTGGCCTTTTGCTCACATGTTCTTTCCTGCGTTA
TCCCCTGATTCTGTGGATAACCGTATTACCGCCATGCATTAGTTATTAATAGTAATCAATTACGGGGTCA
TTAGTTCATAGCCCATATATGGAGTTCCG
